Addgene plasmid #32296: pMS33
Depositing lab: Elisabeth Raleigh. Depositing organization: New England Biolabs. Publication: A versatile element for gene addition in bacterial chromosomes. Sibley MH, Raleigh EA. Nucleic Acids Res. 2012 Feb;40(3):e19. doi: 10.1093/nar/gkr1085. Epub 2011 Nov 28. PubMed 22123741.
Backbone
  Vector backbone: pMS26
  Backbone size w/o insert (bp): 13150
  Modifications to backbone: USERBstBI fragment replaced with lacZ amplicon
  Vector type: Bacterial Expression ; bacterial gene addition
Growth in bacteria
  Bacterial resistance: Ampicillin, 100 μg/mL
  Growth temperature: 30°C
  Growth strain: DH10B
  Growth instructions: Following transformation and plating on rich Ampicillin (100 ug/ml) at 30C, restreak at 42C without drug on plates containing rhamnose and Xgal to obtain strains with insertion of mTn7(phi-lacZMS33) into attTn7
  Copy number: Low Copy
Gene/Insert
  Gene/Insert name: lacZ ORF with short 5'UTR
  Species: E. coli
  Insert size (bp): 3204
  GenBank ID: AAC73447.1 Gene ID: 945006
  Promoter: rhaBp
  Cloning method: Restriction Enzyme; 5′ cloning site USERBstBI (destroyed during cloning); 3′ cloning site USERBstBI (destroyed during cloning)
  Sequencing primers: 5′ GATCTAAACTATGACAATAAAG; 3′ na
Terms and licenses: Academic/Nonprofit Terms; Industry Terms
Depositor comments: Amplification and sequencing primers for verifying insertion into attTn7: glmS-proximal (Tn7R side) 5’-AATCTGTAACGTTCCGGGTTC-3’ OR 5'-GATGCTGGTGGCGAAGCTGT-3' pstS-proximal (Tn7L side) 5’-CATTAATAACGAAGAGATGAC-3’ OR 5'-GATGACGGTTTGTCACATGGA-3'
How to cite: pMS33 was a gift from Elisabeth Raleigh (Addgene plasmid # 32296 ; http://n2t.net/addgene:32296 ; RRID:Addgene_32296)
