[The description below was written by a language model from this plasmid's Addgene catalogue record and pLannotate feature annotations shown in this document.]
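Description:
pMS33 is a low-copy bacterial gene-addition plasmid, derived from pMS26, that delivers a rhamnose-inducible lacZ cassette into the chromosomal attTn7 site of E. coli and related bacteria. It replicates from the pSC101 origin using the temperature-sensitive Rep101(Ts) protein, so it is maintained at a permissive low temperature under ampicillin selection (AmpR, β-lactamase) and is lost when cells are shifted to a high temperature without drug. The feature table also shows an incP oriT, which would allow conjugal mobilisation, along with remnants of an f1 origin, a tetracycline resistance gene and its promoter that appear only as fragments.

The plasmid carries both halves of a Tn7 transposition system. Outside the transposon, araC and the araBAD promoter sit upstream of the tnsA, tnsB, tnsC and tnsD genes, followed by a truncated tnsE and rrnB terminators. TnsABC plus TnsD direct high-frequency, site-specific insertion into attTn7, while the truncated tnsE presumably removes the alternative low-frequency, non-specific pathway. The mobile payload is a mini-Tn7 bounded by Tn7L and Tn7R. In pMS33, the USER/BstBI cloning fragment of the backbone has been replaced with the E. coli lacZ open reading frame and a short 5′ UTR, placed under the rhaB promoter. The cassette is flanked by T7Te and rrnB T1/T2 terminators, which insulate it from neighbouring transcription after integration.

After transposition and curing of the plasmid, strains carrying the element mTn7(phi-lacZMS33) can be identified by β-galactosidase activity on rhamnose and X-gal medium. The construct thus demonstrates, and acts as a reporter for, single-copy chromosomal gene addition with this vector system.
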