Features (pLannotate 1.2.2; 27 found; start..end, strand, type, name):
     38..56      +  promoter       tet promoter (fragment): E. coli promoter for tetracycline efflux protein gene
    146..1024    -  CDS            araC: L-arabinose regulatory protein; araC
   1051..1335    +  promoter       araBAD promoter: araBAD; promoter of the L-arabinose operon of E. coli; the araC regulatory gene is transcribed in the opposite direction (Guzman et al., 1995)
   1356..1374    +  misc_feature   MCS (fragment): pUC18/19 multiple cloning site
   1453..2271    +  CDS            tnsA: TNSA_ECOLX - Experimental evidence at protein level: Swiss-Prot protein existence level 1. Required for Tn7 transposition. Forms the transposase, together with TnsB. TnsA executes the 5'-DNA strand breakage reaction. TnsABC and TnsD promote high-frequency insertion of Tn7 into a specific target site known as ATT-Tn7 whereas TnsABC and TnsD promote low- frequency insertion into many different sites. From Escherichia coli.
   2261..4366    +  CDS            tnsB: TNSB_ECOLX - Experimental evidence at protein level: Swiss-Prot protein existence level 1. Sequence-specific, DNA-binding protein required for Tn7 transposition. Recognizes sequences necessary for recombination at both left and right ends of Tn7 and, together with TnsA, forms the transposase. TnsB executes the 5'-DNA strand breakage and joining reactions. From Escherichia coli.
   4366..6030    +  CDS            tnsC: TNSC_ECOLX - Experimental evidence at protein level: Swiss-Prot protein existence level 1. TnsABC + TnsD promote high-frequency insertion of Tn7 into a specific target site known as att-Tn7 whereas TnsABC + TnsE promote low-frequency insertion into many different sites. From Escherichia coli.
   6036..7559    +  CDS            tnsD: TNSD_ECOLX - Protein predicted: Swiss-Prot protein existence level 4. TnsABC + TnsD promote high-frequency insertion of Tn7 into a specific target site known as att-Tn7 whereas TnsABC + TnsE promote low-frequency insertion into many different sites. From Escherichia coli.
   7566..7955    +  CDS            tnsE (fragment): TNSE_ECOLX - Experimental evidence at protein level: Swiss-Prot protein existence level 1. TnsABC + TnsD promote high-frequency insertion of Tn7 into a specific target site known as att-Tn7 whereas TnsABC + TnsE promote low-frequency insertion into many different sites. From Escherichia coli.
   7956..7993    +  misc_feature   MCS (fragment): pUC18/19 multiple cloning site
   8077..8192    +  ncRNA          5S rRNA: Accession: RF00001 - 5S ribosomal RNA
   8196..8282    +  terminator     rrnB T1 terminator: Escherichia coli rrnB; transcription terminator T1 from the E. coli rrnB gene
   8374..8401    +  terminator     rrnB T2 terminator: transcription terminator T2 from the E. coli rrnB gene
   8420..8511    +  promoter       AmpR promoter: bla
   8512..9372    +  CDS            AmpR: β-lactamase; bla; confers resistance to ampicillin, carbenicillin, and related antibiotics
   9414..9542    +  rep_origin     f1 ori (fragment) (sequence partly withheld): f1 bacteriophage origin of replication; arrow indicates direction of (+) strand synthesis
   9543..9652    -  oriT           oriT: incP origin of transfer
   9655..9907    +  CDS            TcR (fragment): tetracycline efflux protein; tet; confers resistance to tetracycline
  10392..10614   +  rep_origin     pSC101 ori: low-copy replication origin that requires the Rep101 protein
  10662..11612   +  CDS            Rep101(Ts): temperature-sensitive version of the RepA protein needed for replication with the pSC101 origin (Armstrong et al., 1984); rep101 encoding an A56V mutation
  12045..12210   +  mobile_element Tn7L: mini-Tn7 element (left end of the Tn7 transposon) Tn7
  12321..12348   +  terminator     T7Te terminator: phage T7 early transcription terminator
  12524..15595   -  CDS            lacZ: BGAL_ECOLI - Experimental evidence at protein level: Swiss-Prot protein existence level 1. From Escherichia coli (strain K12).
  15639..15757   -  promoter       rhaB promoter: promoter of the E. coli rhaBAD operon, conferring tight induction with L-rhamnose and repression with D-glucose in the presence of RhaR and RhaS (Giacalone et al., 2006)
  15842..15928   +  terminator     rrnB T1 terminator: Escherichia coli rrnB; transcription terminator T1 from the E. coli rrnB gene
  16020..16047   +  terminator     rrnB T2 terminator: transcription terminator T2 from the E. coli rrnB gene
  16095..16293   +  mobile_element Tn7R (fragment): mini-Tn7 element (right end of the Tn7 transposon) Tn7
>Addgene plasmid #32296 | pMS33 | depositor full sequence | sequence record 38636 | pMS33 sequence 16293 bps
GGCCACGATGCGTCCGGCGTAGAGGATCTGCTCATGTTTGACAGCTTATCATCGATGCATAATGTGCCTG
TCAAATGGACGAAGCAGGGATTCTGCAAACCCTATGCTACTCCGTCAAGCCGTCAATTGTCTGATTCGTT
ACCAATTATGACAACTTGACGGCTACATCATTCACTTTTTCTTCACAACCGGCACGGAACTCGCTCGGGC
TGGCCCCGGTGCATTTTTTAAATACCCGCGAGAAATAGAGTTGATCGTCAAAACCAACATTGCGACCGAC
GGTGGCGATAGGCATCCGGGTGGTGCTCAAAAGCAGCTTCGCCTGGCTGATACGTTGGTCCTCGCGCCAG
CTTAAGACGCTAATCCCTAACTGCTGGCGGAAAAGATGTGACAGACGCGACGGCGACAAGCAAACATGCT
GTGCGACGCTGGCGATATCAAAATTGCTGTCTGCCAGGTGATCGCTGATGTACTGACAAGCCTCGCGTAC
CCGATTATCCATCGGTGGATGGAGCGACTCGTTAATCGCTTCCATGCGCCGCAGTAACAATTGCTCAAGC
AGATTTATCGCCAGCAGCTCCGAATAGCGCCCTTCCCCTTGCCCGGCGTTAATGATTTGCCCAAACAGGT
CGCTGAAATGCGGCTGGTGCGCTTCATCCGGGCGAAAGAACCCCGTATTGGCAAATATTGACGGCCAGTT
AAGCCATTCATGCCAGTAGGCGCGCGGACGAAAGTAAACCCACTGGTGATACCATTCGCGAGCCTCCGGA
TGACGACCGTAGTGATGAATCTCTCCTGGCGGGAACAGCAAAATATCACCCGGTCGGCAAACAAATTCTC
GTCCCTGATTTTTCACCACCCCCTGACCGCGAATGGTGAGATTGAGAATATAACCTTTCATTCCCAGCGG
TCGGTCGATAAAAAAATCGAGATAACCGTTGGCCTCAATCGGCGTTAAACCCGCCACCAGATGGGCATTA
AACGAGTATCCCGGCAGCAGGGGATCATTTTGCGCTTCAGCCATACTTTTCATACTCCCGCCATTCAGAG
AAGAAACCAATTGTCCATATTGCATCAGACATTGCCGTCACTGCGTCTTTTACTGGCTCTTCTCGCTAAC
CAAACCGGTAACCCCGCTTATTAAAAGCATTCTGTAACAAAGCGGGACCAAAGCCATGACAAAAACGCGT
AACAAAAGTGTCTATAATCACGGCAGAAAAGTCCACATTGATTATTTGCACGGCGTCACACTTTGCTATG
CCATAGCATTTTTATCCATAAGATTAGCGGATCCTACCTGACGCTTTTTATCGCAACTCTCTACTGTTTC
TCCATACCCGTTTTTTTGGGCTAGCGAATTCGAGCTCGGTACCCAAGTCTTAAACTAGACAGAATAGTTG
TAAACTGAAATCAGTCCAGTTATGCTGTGAAAAAGCATACTGGACTTTTGTTATGGCTAAAGCAAACTCT
TCATTTTCTGAAGTGCAAATTGCCCGTCGTATTAAAGAGGGGCGTGGCCAAGGGCATGGTAAAGACTATA
TTCCATGGCTAACAGTACAAGAAGTTCCTTCTTCAGGTCGTTCCCACCGTATTTATTCTCATAAGACGGG
ACGAGTCCATCATTTGCTATCTGACTTAGAGCTTGCTGTTTTTCTCAGTCTTGAGTGGGAGAGCAGCGTG
CTAGATATACGCGAGCAGTTCCCCTTATTACCTAGTGATACCAGGCAGATTGCAATAGATAGTGGTATTA
AGCATCCTGTTATTCGTGGTGTAGATCAGGTTATGTCTACTGATTTTTTAGTGGACTGCAAAGATGGTCC
TTTTGAGCAGTTTGCTATTCAAGTCAAACCTGCAGCAGCCTTACAAGACGAGCGTACCTTAGAAAAACTA
GAACTAGAGCGTCGCTATTGGCAGCAAAAGCAAATTCCTTGGTTCATTTTTACTGATAAAGAAATAAATC
CCGTAGTAAAAGAAAATATTGAATGGCTTTATTCAGTGAAAACAGAAGAAGTTTCTGCGGAGCTTTTAGC
ACAACTATCCCCATTGGCCCATATCCTGCAAGAAAAAGGAGATGAAAACATTATCAATGTCTGTAAGCAG
GTTGATATTGCTTATGATTTGGAGTTAGGCAAAACATTGAGTGAGATACGAGCCTTAACCGCAAATGGTT
TTATTAAGTTCAATATTTATAAGTCTTTCAGGGCAAATAAGTGTGCAGATCTCTGTATTAGCCAAGTAGT
GAATATGGAGGAGTTGCGCTATGTGGCAAATTAATGAGGTTGTGCTATTTGATAATGATCCGTATCGCAT
TTTGGCTATAGAGGATGGCCAAGTTGTCTGGATGCAAATAAGCGCTGATAAAGGAGTTCCACAAGCTAGG
GCTGAGTTGTTGCTAATGCAGTATTTAGATGAAGGCCGCTTAGTTAGAACTGATGACCCTTATGTACATC
TTGATTTAGAAGAGCCGTCTGTAGATTCTGTCAGCTTCCAGAAGCGCGAGGAGGATTATCGAAAAATTCT
TCCTATTATTAATAGTAAGGATCGTTTCGACCCTAAAGTCAGAAGCGAACTCGTTGAGCATGTGGTCCAA
GAACATAAGGTTACTAAGGCTACAGTTTATAAGTTGTTACGCCGTTACTGGCAGCGTGGTCAAACGCCTA
ATGCATTAATTCCTGACTACAAAAACAGCGGTGCACCAGGGGAAAGACGTTCAGCGACAGGAACAGCAAA
GATTGGCCGAGCCAGAGAATATGGTAAGGGTGAAGGAACCAAGGTAACGCCCGAGATTGAACGCCTTTTT
AGGTTGACCATAGAAAAGCACCTGTTAAATCAAAAAGGTACAAAGACCACCGTTGCCTATAGACGATTTG
TGGACTTGTTTGCTCAGTATTTTCCTCGCATTCCCCAAGAGGATTACCCAACACTACGTCAGTTTCGTTA
TTTTTATGATCGAGAATACCCTAAAGCTCAGCGCTTAAAGTCTAGAGTTAAAGCAGGGGTATATAAAAAA
GACGTACGACCCTTAAGTAGTACAGCCACTTCTCAGGCGTTAGGCCCTGGGAGTCGTTATGAGATTGATG
CCACGATTGCTGATATTTATTTAGTGGATCATCATGATCGCCAAAAAATCATAGGAAGACCAACGCTTTA
CATTGTGATTGATGTGTTTAGTCGGATGATCACGGGCTTTTATATCGGCTTTGAAAATCCGTCTTATGTG
GTGGCGATGCAGGCTTTTGTAAATGCTTGCTCTGACAAAACGGCCATTTGTGCCCAGCATGATATTGAGA
TTAGTAGCTCAGACTGGCCGTGTGTAGGTTTGCCAGATGTGTTGCTAGCGGACCGTGGCGAATTAATGAG
TCATCAGGTCGAAGCCTTAGTTTCTAGTTTTAATGTGCGAGTGGAAAGTGCTCCACCTAGACGTGGCGAT
GCTAAAGGCATAGTGGAAAGCACTTTTAGAACACTACAAGCCGAGTTTAAGTCCTTTGCACCTGGCATTG
TAGAGGGCAGTCGGATCAAAAGCCATGGTGAAACAGACTATAGGTTAGATGCATCTCTGTCGGTATTTGA
GTTCACACAAATTATTTTGCGTACGATCTTATTCAGAAATAACCATCTGGTGATGGATAAATACGATCGA
GATGCTGATTTTCCTACAGATTTACCGTCTATTCCTGTCCAGCTATGGCAATGGGGTATGCAGCATCGTA
CAGGTAGTTTAAGGGCTGTGGAGCAAGAGCAGTTGCGAGTAGCGTTACTGCCTCGCCGAAAGGTCTCTAT
TTCTTCATTTGGCGTTAATTTGTGGGGTTTGTATTACTCGGGGTCAGAGATTCTGCGTGAGGGTTGGTTG
CAGCGGAGCACTGATATAGCTAGACCTCAACATTTAGAAGCGGCTTATGACCCAGTGCTGGTTGATACGA
TTTATTTGTTTCCGCAAGTTGGCAGCCGTGTATTTTGGCGCTGTAATCTGACGGAACGTAGTCGGCAGTT
TAAAGGTCTCTCATTTTGGGAGGTTTGGGATATACAAGCACAAGAAAAACACAATAAAGCCAATGCGAAG
CAGGATGAGTTAACTAAACGCAGGGAGCTTGAGGCGTTTATTCAGCAAACCATTCAGAAAGCGAATAAGT
TAACGCCCAGTACTACTGAGCCCAAATCAACACGCATTAAGCAGATTAAAACTAATAAAAAAGAAGCCGT
GACCTCGGAGCGTAAAAAACGTGCGGAGCATTTGAAGCCAAGCTCTTCAGGTGATGAGGCTAAAGTTATT
CCTTTCAACGCAGTGGAAGCGGATGATCAAGAAGATTACAGCCTACCCACATACGTGCCTGAATTATTTC
AGGATCCACCAGAAAAGGATGAGTCATGAGTGCTACCCGGATTCAAGCAGTTTATCGTGATACGGGGGTA
GAGGCTTATCGTGATAATCCTTTTATCGAGGCCTTACCACCATTACAAGAGTCAGTGAATAGTGCTGCAT
CACTGAAATCCTCTTTACAGCTTACTTCCTCTGACTTGCAAAAGTCCCGTGTTATCAGAGCTCATACCAT
TTGTCGTATTCCAGATGACTATTTTCAGCCATTAGGTACGCATTTGCTACTAAGTGAGCGTATTTCGGTC
ATGATTCGAGGTGGCTACGTAGGCAGAAATCCTAAAACAGGAGATTTACAAAAGCATTTACAAAATGGTT
ATGAGCGTGTTCAAACGGGAGAGTTGGAGACATTTCGCTTTGAGGAGGCACGATCTACGGCACAAAGCTT
ATTGTTAATTGGTTGTTCTGGTAGTGGGAAGACGACCTCTCTTCATCGTATTCTAGCCACGTATCCTCAG
GTGATTTACCATCGTGAACTCAATGTAGAGCAGGTGGTGTATTTGAAAATAGACTGCTCGCATAATGGTT
CGCTAAAAGAAATCTGCTTGAATTTTTTCAGAGCGTTGGATCGAGCCTTGGGCTCGAACTATGAGCGTCG
TTATGGCTTAAAACGTCATGGTATAGAAACCATGTTGGCTTTGATGTCGCAAATAGCCAATGCACATGCT
TTAGGGTTGTTGGTTATTGATGAAATTCAGCATTTAAGCCGCTCTCGTTCGGGTGGATCTCAAGAGATGC
TGAACTTTTTTGTGACGATGGTGAATATTATTGGCGTACCAGTGATGTTGATTGGTACCCCTAAAGCACG
AGAGATTTTTGAGGCTGATTTGCGGTCTGCACGTAGAGGGGCAGGGTTTGGAGCTATATTCTGGGATCCT
ATACAACAAACGCAACGTGGAAAGCCCAATCAAGAGTGGATCGCTTTTACGGATAATCTTTGGCAATTAC
AGCTTTTACAACGCAAAGATGCGCTGTTATCGGATGAGGTCCGTGATGTGTGGTATGAGCTAAGCCAAGG
AGTGATGGACATTGTAGTAAAACTTTTTGTACTCGCTCAGCTCCGTGCGCTAGCTTTAGGCAATGAGCGT
ATTACCGCTGGTTTATTGCGGCAAGTGTATCAAGATGAGTTAAAGCCTGTGCACCCCATGCTAGAGGCAT
TACGCTCGGGTATCCCAGAACGCATTGCTCGTTATTCTGATCTAGTCGTTCCCGAGATTGATAAACGGTT
AATCCAACTTCAGCTAGATATCGCAGCGATACAAGAACAAACACCAGAAGAAAAAGCCCTTCAAGAGTTA
GATACCGAAGATCAGCGTCATTTATATCTGATGCTGAAAGAGGATTACGATTCAAGCCTGTTAATTCCCA
CTATTAAAAAAGCGTTTAGCCAGAATCCAACGATGACAAGACAAAAGTTACTGCCTCTTGTTTTGCAGTG
GTTGATGGAAGGCGAAACGGTAGTGTCAGAACTAGAAAAGCCCTCCAAGAGTAAAAAGGTTTCGGCTATA
AAGGTAGTCAAGCCCAGCGACTGGGATAGCTTGCCTGATACGGATTTACGTTATATCTATTCACAACGCC
AACCTGAAAAAACCATGCATGAACGGTTAAAAGGGAAAGGGGTAATAGTGGATATGGCGAGCTTATTTAA
ACAAGCAGGTTAGCCATGAGAAACTTTCCTGTTCCGTACTCGAATGAGCTGATTTATAGCACTATTGCAC
GGGCAGGCGTTTATCAAGGGATTGTTAGTCCTAAGCAGCTGTTGGATGAGGTGTATGGCAACCGCAAGGT
GGTCGCTACCTTAGGTCTGCCCTCGCATTTAGGTGTGATAGCAAGACATCTACATCAAACAGGACGTTAC
GCTGTTCAGCAGCTTATTTATGAGCATACCTTATTCCCTTTATATGCTCCGTTTGTAGGCAAGGAGCGCC
GAGACGAAGCTATTCGGTTAATGGAGTACCAAGCGCAAGGTGCGGTGCATTTAATGCTAGGAGTCGCTGC
TTCTAGAGTTAAGAGCGATAACCGCTTTAGATACTGCCCTGATTGCGTTGCTCTTCAGCTAAATAGGTAT
GGGGAAGCCTTTTGGCAACGAGATTGGTATTTGCCCGCTTTGCCATATTGTCCAAAACACGGTGCTTTAG
TCTTCTTTGATAGAGCTGTAGATGATCACCGACATCAATTTTGGGCTTTGGGTCATACTGAGCTGCTTTC
AGACTACCCCAAAGACTCCCTATCTCAATTAACAGCACTAGCTGCTTATATAGCCCCTCTGTTAGATGCT
CCACGAGCGCAAGAGCTTTCCCCAAGCCTTGAGCAGTGGACGCTGTTTTATCAGCGCTTAGCGCAGGATC
TAGGGCTAACCAAAAGCAAGCACATTCGTCATGACTTGGTGGCGGAGAGAGTGAGGCAGACTTTTAGTGA
TGAGGCACTAGAGAAACTGGATTTAAAGTTGGCAGAGAACAAGGACACGTGTTGGCTGAAAAGTATATTC
CGTAAGCATAGAAAAGCCTTTAGTTATTTACAGCATAGTATTGTGTGGCAAGCCTTATTGCCAAAACTAA
CGGTTATAGAAGCGCTACAGCAGGCAAGTGCTCTTACTGAGCACTCTATAACGACAAGACCTGTTAGCCA
GTCTGTGCAACCTAACTCTGAAGATTTATCTGTTAAGCATAAAGACTGGCAGCAACTAGTGCATAAATAC
CAAGGAATTAAGGCGGCAAGACAGTCTTTAGAGGGTGGGGTGCTATACGCTTGGCTTTACCGACATGACA
GGGATTGGCTAGTTCACTGGAATCAACAGCATCAACAAGAGCGTCTGGCACCCGCCCCTAGAGTTGATTG
GAACCAAAGAGATCGAATTGCTGTACGACAACTATTAAGAATCATAAAGCGTCTAGATAGTAGCCTTGAT
CACCCAAGAGCGACATCGAGCTGGCTGTTAAAGCAAACTCCTAACGGAACCTCTCTTGCAAAAAATCTAC
AGAAACTGCCTTTGGTAGCGCTTTGCTTAAAGCGTTACTCAGAGAGTGTGGAAGATTATCAAATTAGACG
GATTAGCCAAGCTTTTATTAAGCTTAAACAGGAAGATGTTGAGCTTAGGCGCTGGCGATTATTAAGAAGT
GCAACGTTATCTAAAGAGCGGATAACTGAGGAAGCACAAAGATTCTTGGAAATGGTTTATGGGGAAGAGT
GAGTGGTTAGGCTAGCTACATTTAATGACAATGTGCAGGTTGTACATATTGGTCATTTATTCCGTAACTC
GGGTCATAAGGAGTGGCGTATTTTTGTTTGGTTTAATCCAATGCAAGAACGGAAATGGACTCGATTTACT
CATTTGCCTTTATTAAGTCGAGCTAAGGTGGTTAACAGTACAACAAAGCAAATAAATAAGGCGGATCGTG
TGATTGAGTTTGAAGCATCGGATCTTCAACGAGCCAAAATAATCGATTTTCCTAATCTCTCGTCCTTTGC
TTCCGTACGCAACAAGGATGGAGCGCAGAGTTCATTTATTTACGAAGCTGAAACACCATATAGCAAGACT
CGTTATCACATCCCACAGTTAGAGCTAGCTCGGTCATTATTTTTAGGGGATCCTCTAGAGTCGACCTGCA
GGCATGCAAGCTTGGCTGTTTTGGCGGATGAGAGAAGATTTTCAGCCTGATACAGATTAAATCAGAACGC
AGAAGCGGTCTGATAAAACAGAATTTGCCTGGCGGCAGTAGCGCGGTGGTCCCACCTGACCCCATGCCGA
ACTCAGAAGTGAAACGCCGTAGCGCCGATGGTAGTGTGGGGTCTCCCCATGCGAGAGTAGGGAACTGCCA
GGCATCAAATAAAACGAAAGGCTCAGTCGAAAGACTGGGCCTTTCGTTTTATCTGTTGTTTGTCGGTGAA
CGCTCTCCTGAGTAGGACAAATCCGCCGGGAGCGGATTTGAACGTTGCGAAGCAACGGCCCGGAGGGTGG
CGGGCAGGACGCCCGCCATAAACTGCCAGGCATCAAATTAAGCAGAAGGCCATCCTGACGGATGGCCTTT
TTGCGTTTCTACAAACTCTTTTGTTTATTTTTCTAAATACATTCAAATATGTATCCGCTCATGAGACAAT
AACCCTGATAAATGCTTCAATAATATTGAAAAAGGAAGAGTATGAGTATTCAACATTTCCGTGTCGCCCT
TATTCCCTTTTTTGCGGCATTTTGCCTTCCTGTTTTTGCTCACCCAGAAACGCTGGTGAAAGTAAAAGAT
GCTGAAGATCAGTTGGGTGCACGAGTGGGTTACATCGAACTGGATCTCAACAGCGGTAAGATCCTTGAGA
GTTTTCGCCCCGAAGAACGTTTTCCAATGATGAGCACTTTTAAAGTTCTGCTATGTGGCGCGGTATTATC
CCGTGTTGACGCCGGGCAAGAGCAACTCGGTCGCCGCATACACTATTCTCAGAATGACTTGGTTGAGTAC
TCACCAGTCACAGAAAAGCATCTTACGGATGGCATGACAGTAAGAGAATTATGCAGTGCTGCCATAACCA
TGAGTGATAACACTGCGGCCAACTTACTTCTGACAACGATCGGAGGACCGAAGGAGCTAACCGCTTTTTT
GCACAACATGGGGGATCATGTAACTCGCCTTGATCGTTGGGAACCGGAGCTGAATGAAGCCATACCAAAC
GACGAGCGTGACACCACGATGCCTGCAGCAATGGCAACAACGTTGCGCAAACTATTAACTGGCGAACTAC
TTACTCTAGCTTCCCGGCAACAATTAATAGACTGGATGGAGGCGGATAAAGTTGCAGGACCACTTCTGCG
CTCGGCCCTTCCGGCTGGCTGGTTTATTGCTGATAAATCTGGAGCCGGTGAGCGTGGGTCTCGCGGTATC
ATTGCAGCACTGGGGCCAGATGGTAAGCCCTCCCGTATCGTAGTTATCTACACGACGGGGAGTCAGGCAA
CTATGGATGAACGAAATAGACAGATCGCTGAGATAGGTGCCTCACTGATTAAGCATTGGTAACTGTCAGA
CCAAGTTTACTCATATATACTTTAGATTGATT
[125 nt withheld, positions 9413-9537]
CGCCGCCGGCCAGCCTCGCAGAGCAGGATTCCCGTTGAGCACCGCCAGGTGCGAATAAGGGACAGTGAAG
AAGGAACACCCGCTCGCGGGTGGGCCTACTTCACCTATCCTGCCCGGCGGCATCACCGGCGCCACAGGTG
CGGTTGCTGGCGCCTATATCGCCGACATCACCGATGGGGAAGATCGGGCTCGCCACTTCGGGCTCATGAG
CGCTTGTTTCGGCGTGGGTATGGTGGCAGGCCCCGTGGCCGGGGGACTGTTGGGCGCCATCTCCTTGCAT
GCACCATTCCTTGCGGCGGCGGTGCTCAACGGCCTCAACCTACTACTGGGCTGCTTCCTAATGCAGGAGT
CGCATAAGGGAGAGCGTCGATCCCCGACAGTAAGACGGGTAAGCCTGTTGATGATACCGCTGCCTTACTG
GGTGCATTAGCCAGTCTGAATGACCTGTCACGGGATAATCCGAAGTGGTCAGACTGGAAAATCAGAGGGC
AGGAACTGCTGAACAGCAAAAAGTCAGATAGCACCACATAGCAGACCCGCCATAAAACGCCCTGAGAAGC
CCGTGACGGGCTTTTCTTGTATTATGGGTAGTTTCCTTGCATGAATCCATAAAAGGCGCCTGTAGTGCCA
TTTACCCCCATTCACTGCCAGAGCCGTGAGCGCAGCGAACTGAATGTCACGAAAAAGACAGCGACTCAGG
TGCCTGATGGTCGGAGACAAAAGGAATATTCAGCGATTTGCCCGAGCTTGCGAGGGTGCTACTTAAGCCT
TTAGGGTTTTAAGGTCTGTTTTGTAGAGGAGCAAACAGCGTTTGCGACATCCTTTTGTAATACTGCGGAA
CTGACTAAAGTAGTGAGTTATACACAGGGCTGGGATCTATTCTTTTTATCTTTTTTTATTCTTTCTTTAT
TCTATAAATTATAACCACTTGAATATAAACAAAAAAAACACACAAAGGTCTAGCGGAATTTACAGAGGGT
CTAGCAGAATTTACAAGTTTTCCAGCAAAGGTCTAGCAGAATTTACAGATACCCACAACTCAAAGGAAAA
GGACTAGTAATTATCATTGACTAGCCCATCTCAATTGGTATAGTGATTAAAATCACCTAGACCAATTGAG
ATGTATGTCTGAATTAGTTGTTTTCAAAGCAAATGAACTAGCGATTAGTCGCTATGACTTAACGGAGCAT
GAAACCAAGCTAATTTTATGCTGTGTGGCACTACTCAACCCCACGATTGAAAACCCTACAAGGAAAGAAC
GGACGGTATCGTTCACTTATAACCAATACGTTCAGATGATGAACATCAGTAGGGAAAATGCTTATGGTGT
ATTAGCTAAAGCAACCAGAGAGCTGATGACGAGAACTGTGGAAATCAGGAATCCTTTGGTTAAAGGCTTT
GAGATTTTCCAGTGGACAAACTATGCCAAGTTCTCAAGCGAAAAATTAGAATTAGTTTTTAGTGAAGAGA
TATTGCCTTATCTTTTCCAGTTAAAAAAATTCATAAAATATAATCTGGAACATGTTAAGTCTTTTGAAAA
CAAATACTCTATGAGGATTTATGAGTGGTTATTAAAAGAACTAACACAAAAGAAAACTCACAAGGCAAAT
ATAGAGATTAGCCTTGATGAATTTAAGTTCATGTTAATGCTTGAAAATAACTACCATGAGTTTAAAAGGC
TTAACCAATGGGTTTTGAAACCAATAAGTAAAGATTTAAACACTTACAGCAATATGAAATTGGTGGTTGA
TAAGCGAGGCCGCCCGACTGATACGTTGATTTTCCAAGTTGAACTAGATAGACAAATGGATCTCGTAACC
GAACTTGAGAACAACCAGATAAAAATGAATGGTGACAAAATACCAACAACCATTACATCAGATTCCTACC
TACATAACGGACTAAGAAAAACACTACACGATGCTTTAACTGCAAAAATTCAGCTCACCAGTTTTGAGGC
AAAATTTTTGAGTGACATGCAAAGTAAGTATGATCTCAATGGTTCGTTCTCATGGCTCACGCAAAAACAA
CGAACCACACTAGAGAACATACTGGCTAAATACGGAAGGATCTGAGGTTCTTATGGCTCTTGTATCTATC
AGTGAAGCATCAAGACTAACAAACAAAAGTAGAACAACTGTTCACCGTTACATATCAAAGGGAAAACTGT
CCATATGCACAGATGAAAACGGTGTAAAAAAGATAGATACATCAGAGCTTTTACGAGTTTTTGGTGCATT
TAAAGCTGTTCACCATGAACAGATCGACAATGTAACAGATGAACAGCATGTAACACCTAATAGAACAGGT
GAAACCAGTAAAACAAAGCAACTAGAACATGAAATTGAACACCTGAGACAACTTGTTACAGCTCAACAGT
CACACATAGACAGCCTGAAACAGGCGATGCTGCTTATCGAATCAAAGCTGCCGACAACACGGGAGCCAGT
GACGCCTCCCGTGGGGAAAAAATCATGGCAATTCTGGAAGAAATAGCGCTTTCAGCCTGTGGGCGGACAA
AATAGTTGGGAACTGGGAGGGGTGGAAATGGAGTTTTTAAGGATTATTTAGGGAAGAGTGACAAAATAGA
TGGGAACTGGGTGTAGCGTCGTAAGCTAATACGAAAATTAAAAATGACAAAATAGTTTGGAACTAGATTT
CACTTATCTGGTTGGTCGACACTAGTATTACCCTGTTATCCCTAGATTTAAATGATATCGGATCCTAGTA
AGCCACGTTTTAATCGTTAGTTAGTTATCTTCAAGAGAAAATGTAATCACACTGGCTCACCTTCGGGTGG
GCCTTTCTGCGTTTATAAGGAGACACTTTGAATTCGAGCTCAGGCGCGCCAGCGGCCGCGTTTAAACGCT
GAGGGAAAGTTGAAAAAGAATAAACCGAACATCCAAAAGTTTGTGTTTTTTAAATAGTACATAATGGATT
TCCTTACGCGAAATACGGGCAGACATGGCCTGCCCGGTTATTATTATTTTTGACACCAGACCAACTGGTA
ATGGTAGCGACCGGCGCTCAGCTGGAATTCCGCCGATACTGACGGGCTCCAGGAGTCGTCGCCACCAATC
CCCATATGGAAACCGTCGATATTCAGCCATGTGCCTTCTTCCGCGTGCAGCAGATGGCGATGGCTGGTTT
CCATCAGTTGCTGTTGACTGTAGCGGCTGATGTTGAACTGGAAGTCGCCGCGCCACTGGTGTGGGCCATA
ATTCAATTCGCGCGTCCCGCAGCGCAGACCGTTTTCGCTCGGGAAGACGTACGGGGTATACATGTCTGAC
AATGGCAGATCCCAGCGGTCAAAACAGGCGGCAGTAAGGCGGTCGGGATAGTTTTCTTGCGGCCCTAATC
CGAGCCAGTTTACCCGCTCTGCTACCTGCGCCAGCTGGCAGTTCAGGCCAATCCGCGCCGGATGCGGTGT
ATCGCTCGCCACTTCAACATCAACGGTAATCGCCATTTGACCACTACCATCAATCCGGTAGGTTTTCCGG
CTGATAAATAAGGTTTTCCCCTGATGCTGCCACGCGTGAGCGGTCGTAATCAGCACCGCATCAGCAAGTG
TATCTGCCGTGCACTGCAACAACGCTGCTTCGGCCTGGTAATGGCCCGCCGCCTTCCAGCGTTCGACCCA
GGCGTTAGGGTCAATGCGGGTCGCTTCACTTACGCCAATGTCGTTATCCAGCGGTGCACGGGTGAACTGA
TCGCGCAGCGGCGTCAGCAGTTGTTTTTTATCGCCAATCCACATCTGTGAAAGAAAGCCTGACTGGCGGT
TAAATTGCCAACGCTTATTACCCAGCTCGATGCAAAAATCCATTTCGCTGGTGGTCAGATGCGGGATGGC
GTGGGACGCGGCGGGGAGCGTCACACTGAGGTTTTCCGCCAGACGCCACTGCTGCCAGGCGCTGATGTGC
CCGGCTTCTGACCATGCGGTCGCGTTCGGTTGCACTACGCGTACTGTGAGCCAGAGTTGCCCGGCGCTCT
CCGGCTGCGGTAGTTCAGGCAGTTCAATCAACTGTTTACCTTGTGGAGCGACATCCAGAGGCACTTCACC
GCTTGCCAGCGGCTTACCATCCAGCGCCACCATCCAGTGCAGGAGCTCGTTATCGCTATGACGGAACAGG
TATTCGCTGGTCACTTCGATGGTTTGCCCGGATAAACGGAACTGGAAAAACTGCTGCTGGTGTTTTGCTT
CCGTCAGCGCTGGATGCGGCGTGCGGTCGGCAAAGACCAGACCGTTCATACAGAACTGGCGATCGTTCGG
CGTATCGCCAAAATCACCGCCGTAAGCCGACCACGGGTTGCCGTTTTCATCATATTTAATCAGCGACTGA
TCCACCCAGTCCCAGACGAAGCCGCCCTGTAAACGGGGATACTGACGAAACGCCTGCCAGTATTTAGCGA
AACCGCCAAGACTGTTACCCATCGCGTGGGCGTATTCGCAAAGGATCAGCGGGCGCGTCTCTCCAGGTAG
CGAAAGCCATTTTTTGATGGACCATTTCGGCACAGCCGGGAAGGGCTGGTCTTCATCCACGCGCGCGTAC
ATCGGGCAAATAATATCGGTGGCCGTGGTGTCGGCTCCGCCGCCTTCATACTGCACCGGGCGGGAAGGAT
CGACAGATTTGATCCAGCGATACAGCGCGTCGTGATTAGCGCCGTGGCCTGATTCATTCCCCAGCGACCA
GATGATCACACTCGGGTGATTACGATCGCGCTGCACCATTCGCGTTACGCGTTCGCTCATCGCCGGTAGC
CAGCGCGGATCATCGGTCAGACGATTCATTGGCACCATGCCGTGGGTTTCAATATTGGCTTCATCCACCA
CATACAGGCCGTAGCGGTCGCACAGCGTGTACCACAGCGGATGGTTCGGATAATGCGAACAGCGCACGGC
GTTAAAGTTGTTCTGCTTCATCAGCAGGATATCCTGCACCATCGTCTGCTCATCCATGACCTGACCATGC
AGAGGATGATGCTCGTGACGGTTAACGCCTCGAATCAGCAACGGCTTGCCGTTCAGCAGCAGCAGACCAT
TTTCAATCCGCACCTCGCGGAAACCGACATCGCAGGCTTCTGCTTCAATCAGCGTGCCGTCGGCGGTGTG
CAGTTCAACCACCGCACGATAGAGATTCGGGATTTCGGCGCTCCACAGTTTCGGGTTTTCGACGTTCAGA
CGTAGTGTGACGCGATCGGCATAACCACCACGCTCATCGATAATTTCACCGCCGAAAGGCGCGGTGCCGC
TGGCGACCTGCGTTTCACCCTGCCATAAAGAAACTGTTACCCGTAGGTAGTCACGCAACTCGCCGCACAT
CTGAACTTCAGCCTCCAGTACAGCGCGGCTGAAATCATCATTAAAGCGAGTGGCAACATGGAAATCGCTG
ATTTGTGTAGTCGGTTTATGCAGCAACGAGACGTCACGGAAAATGCCGCTCATCCGCCACATATCCTGAT
CTTCCAGATAACTGCCGTCACTCCAGCGCAGCACCATCACCGCGAGGCGGTTTTCTCCGGCGCGTAAAAA
TGCGCTCAGGTCAAATTCAGACGGCAAACGACTGTCCTGGCCGTAACCGACCCAGCGCCCGTTGCACCAC
AGATGAAACGCCGAGTTAACGCCATCAAAAATAATTCGCGTCTGGCCTTCCTGTAGCCAGCTTTCATCAA
CATTAAATGTGAGCGAGTAACAACCCGTCGGATTCTCCGTGGGAACAAACGGCGGATTGACCGTAATGGG
ATAGGTCACGTTGGTGTAGATGGGCGCATCGTAACCGTGCATCTGCCAGTTTGAGGGGACGACGACAGTA
TCGGCCTCAGGAAGATCGCACTCCAGCCAGCTTTCCGGCACCGCTTCTGGTGCCGGAAACCAGGCAAAGC
GCCATTCGCCATTCAGGCTGCGCAACTGTTGGGAAGGGCGATCGGTGCGGGCCTCTTCGCTATTACGCCA
GCTGGCGAAAGGGGGATGTGCTGCAAGGCGATTAAGTTGGGTAACGCCAGGGTTTTCCCAGTCACGACGT
TGTAAAACGACGGCCAGTGAATCCGTAATCATGGTCATGACGTCCCTCCTGTGAATGTCTCCTCAGCCCT
GCAGGAAGCTTTACGACCAGTCTAAAAAGCGCCTGAATTCGCGACCTTCTCGTTACTGACAGGAAAATGG
GCCATTGGCAACCAGGGAAAGATGAACGTGATGATGTTCACAATTTGCTGAATTGTGGTGATGTGATGCT
CACCGCATTTCCTTAATTAACGCCGGATGGTAGTGTGGGGTCTCCCCATGCGAGAGTAGGGAACTGCCAG
GCATCAAATAAAACGAAAGGCTCAGTCGAAAGACTGGGCCTTTCGTTTTATCTGTTGTTTGTCGGTGAAC
GCTCTCCTGAGTAGGACAAATCCGCCGGGAGCGGATTTGAACGTTGCGAAGCAACGGCCCGGAGGGTGGC
GGGCAGGACGCCCGCCATAAACTGCCAGGCATCAAATTAAGCAGAAGGCCATCCTGACGGATGGCCTTTT
TGCGTTTAGTTAGTTATCTCCTAGGACGCGCCACGGCCGCGTCGACCCCACGCCCCTCTTTAATACGACG
GGCAATTTGCACTTCAGAAAATGAAGAGTTTGCTTTAGCCATAACAAAAGTCCAGTATGCTTTTTCACAG
CATAACTGGACTGATTTCAGTTTACAACTATTCTGTCTAGTTTAAGACTTTATTGTCATAGTTTAGATCT
ATTTTGTTCAGTTTAAGACTTTATTGTCCGCCCACA
