>Addgene plasmid #32296 | pMS33 | addgene partial sequence | sequence record 38124 | LacZ-R 5'-GACAGTATCGGCCTCAGGAA-3'
CTGGTGCCGGAAACCAGGCAAAGCGCCATTCGCCATTCAGGCTGCGCAACTGTTGGGAAGGGCGATCGGT
GCGGGCCTCTTCGCTATTACGCCAGCTGGCGAAAGGGGGATGTGCTGCAAGGCGATTAAGTTGGGTAACG
CCAGGGTTTTCCCAGTCACGACGTTGTAAAACGACGGCCAGTGAATCCGTAATCATGGTCATGACGTCCC
TCCTGTGAATGTCTCCTCAGCCCTGCAGGAAGCTTTACGACCAGTCTAAAAAGCGCCTGAATTCGCGACC
TTCTCGTTACTGACAGGAAAATGGGCCATTGGCAACCAGGGAAAGATGAACGTGATGATGTTCACAATTT
GCTGAATTGTGGTGATGTGATGCTCACCGCATTTCCTTAATTAACGCCGGATGGTAGTGTGGGGTCTCCC
CATGCGAGAGTAGGGAACTGCCAGGCATCAAATAAAACGAAAGGCTCAGTCGAAAGACTGGGCCTTTCGT
TTTATCTGTTGTTTGTCGGTGAACGCTCTCCTGAGTAGGACAAATCCGCCGGGAGCGGATTTGAACGTTG
CGAAGCAACGGCCCGGAGGGTGGCGG
